Addgene plasmid #183297: CROP_C9_Puro_HDAC1
Purpose: All-in-One CRISPRko system with a guide RNA that targets HDAC1 gene
Depositing lab: Prashant Mali. Depositing organization: University of California, San Diego (UCSD). Publication: Integrated genome and tissue engineering enables screening of cancer vulnerabilities in physiologically relevant perfusable ex vivo cultures. Hu M, Lei XY, Larson JD, McAlonis M, Ford K, McDonald D, Mach K, Rusert JM, Wechsler-Reya RJ, Mali P. Biomaterials. 2022 Jan;280:121276. doi: 10.1016/j.biomaterials.2021.121276. Epub 2021 Dec 2. PubMed 34890975.
Backbone
  Vector backbone: CROPseq
  Vector type: Lentiviral
Growth in bacteria
  Bacterial resistance: Ampicillin, 100 μg/mL
  Growth temperature: 37°C
  Growth strain: NEB Stable
  Copy number: High Copy
Gene/Insert
  Gene/Insert name: HDAC1
  gRNA/shRNA sequence: GGAAGAGGCCTTCTACACCA
  Species: Synthetic
  Cloning method: Gibson Cloning
Terms and licenses: Academic/Nonprofit Terms; Industry Terms: Not Available to Industry
How to cite: CROP_C9_Puro_HDAC1 was a gift from Prashant Mali (Addgene plasmid # 183297 ; http://n2t.net/addgene:183297 ; RRID:Addgene_183297)
