[The description below was written by a language model from this plasmid's Addgene catalogue record and pLannotate feature annotations shown in this document.]
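Description:
CROP_C9_Puro_HDAC1 is an 11.7 kb lentiviral transfer plasmid built on the CROPseq backbone and designed as an all-in-one CRISPR knockout vector carrying a single guide RNA against HDAC1. In bacteria it is maintained through a high-copy ColE1/pUC-type origin and selected with ampicillin (AmpR/β-lactamase). An f1 origin, an SV40 origin and remnants of the lac/lacZα cloning region are also annotated in the backbone.

The viral portion has a third-generation layout. An RSV promoter drives a truncated HIV-1 5' LTR, followed by the Ψ packaging signal with a gag fragment, the RRE for Rev-dependent export of the genomic RNA, and the cPPT/CTS. Within the provirus, an EF-1α core promoter drives Streptococcus pyogenes Cas9, followed downstream by a puromycin N-acetyltransferase coding sequence and a WPRE that enhances transcript expression. The feature table does not annotate the element linking Cas9 to the puromycin marker, so how the two are co-expressed is not stated. As is characteristic of CROPseq designs, the human U6 promoter, guide spacer position and S. pyogenes gRNA scaffold sit just upstream of the annotated 3' LTR segment, in the 3' LTR region. The cassette is therefore expected to be copied to the 5' end during reverse transcription, and the guide sequence is also included in the polyadenylated Pol II transcript. An SV40 poly(A) signal follows the LTR.

The construct delivers Cas9, the HDAC1 guide and puromycin selection to mammalian cells in a single virus. According to the associated publication, it was used in screening for cancer vulnerabilities in engineered, perfusable ex vivo tissue cultures.
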