Features (pLannotate 1.2.2; 30 found; start..end, strand, type, name):
      4..26      +  protein_bind   lac operator (fragment): The lac repressor binds to the lac operator to inhibit transcription in E. coli. This inhibition can be relieved by adding lactose or isopropyl-β-D-thiogalactopyranoside (IPTG). lac repressor encoded by lacI
     69..87      +  promoter       T3 promoter: promoter for bacteriophage T3 RNA polymerase
    115..341     +  promoter       RSV promoter: Rous sarcoma virus enhancer/promoter
    342..522     +  LTR            5' LTR (truncated): truncated 5' long terminal repeat (LTR) from HIV-1
    569..694     +  misc_feature   HIV-1 Ψ: packaging signal of human immunodeficiency virus type 1
    678..1041    +  CDS            HIV-1 gag (fragment): gag protein from human immunodeficiency virus 1; gag
   1187..1420    +  misc_feature   RRE: The Rev response element (RRE) of HIV-1 allows for Rev-dependent mRNA export from the nucleus to the cytoplasm.
   1830..1947    +  misc_feature   cPPT/CTS: central polypurine tract and central termination sequence of HIV-1
   2013..2079    +  CDS            small t antigen (fragment): SV40 (simian virus 40) small t antigen
   2093..2110    +  CDS            small t antigen (fragment): SV40 (simian virus 40) small t antigen
   2136..2347    +  promoter       EF-1α core promoter: core promoter for human elongation factor EF-1α
   2372..6475    +  CDS            Cas9: Cas9 (Csn1) endonuclease from the Streptococcus pyogenes Type II CRISPR/Cas system generates RNA-guided double strand breaks in DNA
   6614..7213    +  CDS            PuroR (fragment): puromycin N-acetyltransferase; pac from Streptomyces; confers resistance to puromycin
   7229..7817    +  misc_feature   WPRE: woodchuck hepatitis virus posttranscriptional regulatory element
   7813..7923    +  CDS            nef (fragment): NEF_HV1LA - Experimental evidence at protein level: Swiss-Prot protein existence level 1. Extracellular Nef protein targets CD4(+) T-lymphocytes for apoptosis by interacting with CXCR4 surface receptors. From Human immunodeficiency virus type 1 group M subtype B (isolate Lai) (HIV-1).
   7943..7969    +  CDS            Rev (fragment): human immunodeficiency virus 1 (HIV-1) Rev protein; rev; enhances nuclear export of unspliced and incompletely spliced viral mRNAs
   7973..8213    +  promoter       U6 promoter: RNA polymerase III promoter for human U6 snRNA
   8243..8318    +  misc_RNA       gRNA scaffold: guide RNA scaffold for the Streptococcus pyogenes CRISPR/Cas9 system
   8371..8551    +  LTR            5' LTR (truncated): truncated 5' long terminal repeat (LTR) from HIV-1
   8629..8750    +  polyA_signal   SV40 poly(A) signal: SV40 polyadenylation signal
   8790..8925    +  rep_origin     SV40 ori: SV40 origin of replication
   8946..8964    -  promoter       T7 promoter: promoter for bacteriophage T7 RNA polymerase
   8972..9127    +  CDS            lacZα (fragment): LacZα fragment of β-galactosidase; lacZ fragment
   9132..9560    +  rep_origin     f1 ori (sequence partly withheld): f1 bacteriophage origin of replication; arrow indicates direction of (+) strand synthesis
   9613..9717    +  promoter       AmpR promoter: bla
   9718..10578   +  CDS            AmpR: β-lactamase; bla; confers resistance to ampicillin, carbenicillin, and related antibiotics
  10749..11337   +  rep_origin     ori: high-copy-number ColE1/pMB1/pBR322/pUC origin of replication
  11520..11612   +  CDS            lacI (fragment): lac repressor; lacI; The lac repressor binds to the lac operator to inhibit transcription in E. coli. This inhibition can be relieved by adding lactose or isopropyl-β-D-thiogalactopyranoside (IPTG).
  11625..11646   +  protein_bind   CAP binding site: CAP binding activates transcription in the presence of cAMP. E. coli catabolite activator protein
  11661..11691   +  promoter       lac promoter: promoter for the E. coli lac operon
>Addgene plasmid #183297 | CROP_C9_Puro_HDAC1 | addgene full sequence | sequence record 362634 | Addgene NGS Result
TGTGGAATTGTGAGCGGATAACAATTTCACACAGGAAACAGCTATGACCATGATTACGCCAAGCGCGCAA
TTAACCCTCACTAAAGGGAACAAAAGCTGGAGCTGCAAGCTTAATGTAGTCTTATGCAATACTCTTGTAG
TCTTGCAACATGGTAACGATGAGTTAGCAACATGCCTTACAAGGAGAGAAAAAGCACCGTGCATGCCGAT
TGGTGGAAGTAAGGTGGTACGATCGTGCCTTATTAGGAAGGCAACAGACGGGTCTGACATGGATTGGACG
AACCACTGAATTGCCGCATTGCAGAGATATTGTATTTAAGTGCCTAGCTCGATACATAAACGGGTCTCTC
TGGTTAGACCAGATCTGAGCCTGGGAGCTCTCTGGCTAACTAGGGAACCCACTGCTTAAGCCTCAATAAA
GCTTGCCTTGAGTGCTTCAAGTAGTGTGTGCCCGTCTGTTGTGTGACTCTGGTAACTAGAGATCCCTCAG
ACCCTTTTAGTCAGTGTGGAAAATCTCTAGCAGTGGCGCCCGAACAGGGACTTGAAAGCGAAAGGGAAAC
CAGAGGAGCTCTCTCGACGCAGGACTCGGCTTGCTGAAGCGCGCACGGCAAGAGGCGAGGGGCGGCGACT
GGTGAGTACGCCAAAAATTTTGACTAGCGGAGGCTAGAAGGAGAGAGATGGGTGCGAGAGCGTCAGTATT
AAGCGGGGGAGAATTAGATCGCGATGGGAAAAAATTCGGTTAAGGCCAGGGGGAAAGAAAAAATATAAAT
TAAAACATATAGTATGGGCAAGCAGGGAGCTAGAACGATTCGCAGTTAATCCTGGCCTGTTAGAAACATC
AGAAGGCTGTAGACAAATACTGGGACAGCTACAACCATCCCTTCAGACAGGATCAGAAGAACTTAGATCA
TTATATAATACAGTAGCAACCCTCTATTGTGTGCATCAAAGGATAGAGATAAAAGACACCAAGGAAGCTT
TAGACAAGATAGAGGAAGAGCAAAACAAAAGTAAGACCACCGCACAGCAAGCGGCCGCTGATCTTCAGAC
CTGGAGGAGGAGATATGAGGGACAATTGGAGAAGTGAATTATATAAATATAAAGTAGTAAAAATTGAACC
ATTAGGAGTAGCACCCACCAAGGCAAAGAGAAGAGTGGTGCAGAGAGAAAAAAGAGCAGTGGGAATAGGA
GCTTTGTTCCTTGGGTTCTTGGGAGCAGCAGGAAGCACTATGGGCGCAGCGTCAATGACGCTGACGGTAC
AGGCCAGACAATTATTGTCTGGTATAGTGCAGCAGCAGAACAATTTGCTGAGGGCTATTGAGGCGCAACA
GCATCTGTTGCAACTCACAGTCTGGGGCATCAAGCAGCTCCAGGCAAGAATCCTGGCTGTGGAAAGATAC
CTAAAGGATCAACAGCTCCTGGGGATTTGGGGTTGCTCTGGAAAACTCATTTGCACCACTGCTGTGCCTT
GGAATGCTAGTTGGAGTAATAAATCTCTGGAACAGATTTGGAATCACACGACCTGGATGGAGTGGGACAG
AGAAATTAACAATTACACAAGCTTAATACACTCCTTAATTGAAGAATCGCAAAACCAGCAAGAAAAGAAT
GAACAAGAATTATTGGAATTAGATAAATGGGCAAGTTTGTGGAATTGGTTTAACATAACAAATTGGCTGT
GGTATATAAAATTATTCATAATGATAGTAGGAGGCTTGGTAGGTTTAAGAATAGTTTTTGCTGTACTTTC
TATAGTGAATAGAGTTAGGCAGGGATATTCACCATTATCGTTTCAGAATCTTGAGACAAATGGCAGTATT
CATCCACAATTTTAAAAGAAAAGGGGGGATTGGGGGGTACAGTGCAGGGGAAAGAATAGTAGACATAATA
GCAACAGACATACAAACTAAAGAATTACAAAAACAAATTACAAAAATTCAAAATTTTCGGGTTTATTACA
GGGACAGCAGAGATCCACTTTGGCGCCGGCTCGAGGGGGCCCGGGTGCAAAGATGGATAAAGTTTTAAAC
AGAGAGGAATCTTTGCAGCTAATGGACCTTCTAGGTCTTGAAAGGAGTGGGAATTGGCTCCGTAGGTCTT
GAAAGGAGTGGGAATTGGCTCCGGTGCCCGTCAGTGGGCAGAGCGCACATCGCCCACAGTCCCCGAGAAG
TTGGGGGGAGGGGTCGGCAATTGATCCGGTGCCTAGAGAAGGTGGCGCGGGGTAAACTGGGAAAGTGATG
TCGTGTACTGGCTCCGCCTTTTTCCCGAGGGTGGGGGAGAACCGTATATAAGTGCAGTAGTCGCCGTGAA
CGTTCTTTTTCGCAACGGGTTTGCCGCCAGAACACAGGACCGGTTCTAGAGCGCTGCCACCATGGACAAG
AAGTACAGCATCGGCCTGGACATCGGCACCAACTCTGTGGGCTGGGCCGTGATCACCGACGAGTACAAGG
TGCCCAGCAAGAAATTCAAGGTGCTGGGCAACACCGACCGGCACAGCATCAAGAAGAACCTGATCGGAGC
CCTGCTGTTCGACAGCGGCGAAACAGCCGAGGCCACCCGGCTGAAGAGAACCGCCAGAAGAAGATACACC
AGACGGAAGAACCGGATCTGCTATCTGCAAGAGATCTTCAGCAACGAGATGGCCAAGGTGGACGACAGCT
TCTTCCACAGACTGGAAGAGTCCTTCCTGGTGGAAGAGGATAAGAAGCACGAGCGGCACCCCATCTTCGG
CAACATCGTGGACGAGGTGGCCTACCACGAGAAGTACCCCACCATCTACCACCTGAGAAAGAAACTGGTG
GACAGCACCGACAAGGCCGACCTGCGGCTGATCTATCTGGCCCTGGCCCACATGATCAAGTTCCGGGGCC
ACTTCCTGATCGAGGGCGACCTGAACCCCGACAACAGCGACGTGGACAAGCTGTTCATCCAGCTGGTGCA
GACCTACAACCAGCTGTTCGAGGAAAACCCCATCAACGCCAGCGGCGTGGACGCCAAGGCCATCCTGTCT
GCCAGACTGAGCAAGAGCAGACGGCTGGAAAATCTGATCGCCCAGCTGCCCGGCGAGAAGAAGAATGGCC
TGTTCGGAAACCTGATTGCCCTGAGCCTGGGCCTGACCCCCAACTTCAAGAGCAACTTCGACCTGGCCGA
GGATGCCAAACTGCAGCTGAGCAAGGACACCTACGACGACGACCTGGACAACCTGCTGGCCCAGATCGGC
GACCAGTACGCCGACCTGTTTCTGGCCGCCAAGAACCTGTCCGACGCCATCCTGCTGAGCGACATCCTGA
GAGTGAACACCGAGATCACCAAGGCCCCCCTGAGCGCCTCTATGATCAAGAGATACGACGAGCACCACCA
GGACCTGACCCTGCTGAAAGCTCTCGTGCGGCAGCAGCTGCCTGAGAAGTACAAAGAGATTTTCTTCGAC
CAGAGCAAGAACGGCTACGCCGGCTACATTGACGGCGGAGCCAGCCAGGAAGAGTTCTACAAGTTCATCA
AGCCCATCCTGGAAAAGATGGACGGCACCGAGGAACTGCTCGTGAAGCTGAACAGAGAGGACCTGCTGCG
GAAGCAGCGGACCTTCGACAACGGCAGCATCCCCCACCAGATCCACCTGGGAGAGCTGCACGCCATTCTG
CGGCGGCAGGAAGATTTTTACCCATTCCTGAAGGACAACCGGGAAAAGATCGAGAAGATCCTGACCTTCC
GCATCCCCTACTACGTGGGCCCTCTGGCCAGGGGAAACAGCAGATTCGCCTGGATGACCAGAAAGAGCGA
GGAAACCATCACCCCCTGGAACTTCGAGGAAGTGGTGGACAAGGGCGCTTCCGCCCAGAGCTTCATCGAG
CGGATGACCAACTTCGATAAGAACCTGCCCAACGAGAAGGTGCTGCCCAAGCACAGCCTGCTGTACGAGT
ACTTCACCGTGTATAACGAGCTGACCAAAGTGAAATACGTGACCGAGGGAATGAGAAAGCCCGCCTTCCT
GAGCGGCGAGCAGAAAAAGGCCATCGTGGACCTGCTGTTCAAGACCAACCGGAAAGTGACCGTGAAGCAG
CTGAAAGAGGACTACTTCAAGAAAATCGAGTGCTTCGACTCCGTGGAAATCTCCGGCGTGGAAGATCGGT
TCAACGCCTCCCTGGGCACATACCACGATCTGCTGAAAATTATCAAGGACAAGGACTTCCTGGACAATGA
GGAAAACGAGGACATTCTGGAAGATATCGTGCTGACCCTGACACTGTTTGAGGACAGAGAGATGATCGAG
GAACGGCTGAAAACCTATGCCCACCTGTTCGACGACAAAGTGATGAAGCAGCTGAAGCGGCGGAGATACA
CCGGCTGGGGCAGGCTGAGCCGGAAGCTGATCAACGGCATCCGGGACAAGCAGTCCGGCAAGACAATCCT
GGATTTCCTGAAGTCCGACGGCTTCGCCAACAGAAACTTCATGCAGCTGATCCACGACGACAGCCTGACC
TTTAAAGAGGACATCCAGAAAGCCCAGGTGTCCGGCCAGGGCGATAGCCTGCACGAGCACATTGCCAATC
TGGCCGGCAGCCCCGCCATTAAGAAGGGCATCCTGCAGACAGTGAAGGTGGTGGACGAGCTCGTGAAAGT
GATGGGCCGGCACAAGCCCGAGAACATCGTGATCGAAATGGCCAGAGAGAACCAGACCACCCAGAAGGGA
CAGAAGAACAGCCGCGAGAGAATGAAGCGGATCGAAGAGGGCATCAAAGAGCTGGGCAGCCAGATCCTGA
AAGAACACCCCGTGGAAAACACCCAGCTGCAGAACGAGAAGCTGTACCTGTACTACCTGCAGAATGGGCG
GGATATGTACGTGGACCAGGAACTGGACATCAACCGGCTGTCCGACTACGATGTGGACCATATCGTGCCT
CAGAGCTTTCTGAAGGACGACTCCATCGACAACAAGGTGCTGACCAGAAGCGACAAGAACCGGGGCAAGA
GCGACAACGTGCCCTCCGAAGAGGTCGTGAAGAAGATGAAGAACTACTGGCGGCAGCTGCTGAACGCCAA
GCTGATTACCCAGAGAAAGTTCGACAATCTGACCAAGGCCGAGAGAGGCGGCCTGAGCGAACTGGATAAG
GCCGGCTTCATCAAGAGACAGCTGGTGGAAACCCGGCAGATCACAAAGCACGTGGCACAGATCCTGGACT
CCCGGATGAACACTAAGTACGACGAGAATGACAAGCTGATCCGGGAAGTGAAAGTGATCACCCTGAAGTC
CAAGCTGGTGTCCGATTTCCGGAAGGATTTCCAGTTTTACAAAGTGCGCGAGATCAACAACTACCACCAC
GCCCACGACGCCTACCTGAACGCCGTCGTGGGAACCGCCCTGATCAAAAAGTACCCTAAGCTGGAAAGCG
AGTTCGTGTACGGCGACTACAAGGTGTACGACGTGCGGAAGATGATCGCCAAGAGCGAGCAGGAAATCGG
CAAGGCTACCGCCAAGTACTTCTTCTACAGCAACATCATGAACTTTTTCAAGACCGAGATTACCCTGGCC
AACGGCGAGATCCGGAAGCGGCCTCTGATCGAGACAAACGGCGAAACCGGGGAGATCGTGTGGGATAAGG
GCCGGGATTTTGCCACCGTGCGGAAAGTGCTGAGCATGCCCCAAGTGAATATCGTGAAAAAGACCGAGGT
GCAGACAGGCGGCTTCAGCAAAGAGTCTATCCTGCCCAAGAGGAACAGCGATAAGCTGATCGCCAGAAAG
AAGGACTGGGACCCTAAGAAGTACGGCGGCTTCGACAGCCCCACCGTGGCCTATTCTGTGCTGGTGGTGG
CCAAAGTGGAAAAGGGCAAGTCCAAGAAACTGAAGAGTGTGAAAGAGCTGCTGGGGATCACCATCATGGA
AAGAAGCAGCTTCGAGAAGAATCCCATCGACTTTCTGGAAGCCAAGGGCTACAAAGAAGTGAAAAAGGAC
CTGATCATCAAGCTGCCTAAGTACTCCCTGTTCGAGCTGGAAAACGGCCGGAAGAGAATGCTGGCCTCTG
CCGGCGAACTGCAGAAGGGAAACGAACTGGCCCTGCCCTCCAAATATGTGAACTTCCTGTACCTGGCCAG
CCACTATGAGAAGCTGAAGGGCTCCCCCGAGGATAATGAGCAGAAACAGCTGTTTGTGGAACAGCACAAG
CACTACCTGGACGAGATCATCGAGCAGATCAGCGAGTTCTCCAAGAGAGTGATCCTGGCCGACGCTAATC
TGGACAAAGTGCTGTCCGCCTACAACAAGCACCGGGATAAGCCCATCAGAGAGCAGGCCGAGAATATCAT
CCACCTGTTTACCCTGACCAATCTGGGAGCCCCTGCCGCCTTCAAGTACTTTGACACCACCATCGACCGG
AAGAGGTACACCAGCACCAAAGAGGTGCTGGACGCCACCCTGATCCACCAGAGCATCACCGGCCTGTACG
AGACACGGATCGACCTGTCTCAGCTGGGAGGCGACAAGCGACCTGCCGCCACAAAGAAGGCTGGACAGGC
TAAGAAGAAGAAAGATTACAAAGACGATGACGATAAGGGATCCGGCGCAACAAACTTCTCTCTGCTGAAA
CAAGCCGGAGATGTCGAAGAGAATCCTGGACCGATGACCGAGTACAAGCCCACGGTGCGCCTCGCCACCC
GCGACGACGTCCCCAGGGCCGTACGCACCCTCGCCGCCGCGTTCGCCGACTACCCCGCCACGCGCCACAC
CGTCGATCCGGACCGCCACATCGAGCGGGTCACCGAGCTGCAAGAACTCTTCCTCACGCGCGTCGGGCTC
GACATCGGCAAGGTGTGGGTCGCGGACGACGGCGCCGCCGTGGCGGTCTGGACCACGCCGGAGAGCGTCG
AAGCGGGGGCGGTGTTCGCCGAGATCGGCCCGCGCATGGCCGAGTTGAGCGGTTCCCGGCTGGCCGCGCA
GCAACAGATGGAAGGCCTCCTGGCGCCGCACCGGCCCAAGGAGCCCGCGTGGTTCCTGGCCACCGTCGGA
GTCTCGCCCGACCACCAGGGCAAGGGTCTGGGCAGCGCCGTCGTGCTCCCCGGAGTGGAGGCGGCCGAGC
GCGCCGGGGTGCCCGCCTTCCTGGAGACCTCCGCGCCCCGCAACCTCCCCTTCTACGAGCGGCTCGGCTT
CACCGTCACCGCCGACGTCGAGGTGCCCGAAGGACCGCGCACCTGGTGCATGACCCGCAAGCCCGGTGCC
TGAACGCGTTAAGTCGACAATCAACCTCTGGATTACAAAATTTGTGAAAGATTGACTGGTATTCTTAACT
ATGTTGCTCCTTTTACGCTATGTGGATACGCTGCTTTAATGCCTTTGTATCATGCTATTGCTTCCCGTAT
GGCTTTCATTTTCTCCTCCTTGTATAAATCCTGGTTGCTGTCTCTTTATGAGGAGTTGTGGCCCGTTGTC
AGGCAACGTGGCGTGGTGTGCACTGTGTTTGCTGACGCAACCCCCACTGGTTGGGGCATTGCCACCACCT
GTCAGCTCCTTTCCGGGACTTTCGCTTTCCCCCTCCCTATTGCCACGGCGGAACTCATCGCCGCCTGCCT
TGCCCGCTGCTGGACAGGGGCTCGGCTGTTGGGCACTGACAATTCCGTGGTGTTGTCGGGGAAATCATCG
TCCTTTCCTTGGCTGCTCGCCTGTGTTGCCACCTGGATTCTGCGCGGGACGTCCTTCTGCTACGTCCCTT
CGGCCCTCAATCCAGCGGACCTTCCTTCCCGCGGCCTGCTGCCGGCTCTGCGGCCTCTTCCGCGTCTTCG
CCTTCGCCCTCAGACGAGTCGGATCTCCCTTTGGGCCGCCTCCCCGCGTCGACTTTAAGACCAATGACTT
ACAAGGCAGCTGTAGATCTTAGCCACTTTTTAAAAGAAAAGGGGGGACTGGAAGGGCTAATTCACTCCCA
ACGAAGACAAGATTTCACCATTATCGTTTCAGACCCACCTCCCAACCCCGAGGGGACCCAGAGAGGGCCT
ATTTCCCATGATTCCTTCATATTTGCATATACGATACAAGGCTGTTAGAGAGATAATTAGAATTAATTTG
ACTGTAAACACAAAGATATTAGTACAAAATACGTGACGTAGAAAGTAATAATTTCTTGGGTAGTTTGCAG
TTTTAAAATTATGTTTTAAAATGGACTATCATATGCTTACCGTAACTTGAAAGTATTTCGATTTCTTGGC
TTTATATATCTTGTGGAAAGGACGAAACACCGGGAAGAGGCCTTCTACACCAGTTTTAGAGCTAGAAATA
GCAAGTTAAAATAAGGCTAGTCCGTTATCAACTTGAAAAAGTGGCACCGAGTCGGTGCTTTTTTAAGCTT
GGCGTAACTAGATCTTGAGACACTGCTTTTTGCTTGTACTGGGTCTCTCTGGTTAGACCAGATCTGAGCC
TGGGAGCTCTCTGGCTAACTAGGGAACCCACTGCTTAAGCCTCAATAAAGCTTGCCTTGAGTGCTTCAAG
TAGTGTGTGCCCGTCTGTTGTGTGACTCTGGTAACTAGAGATCCCTCAGACCCTTTTAGTCAGTGTGGAA
AATCTCTAGCAGTACGTATAGTAGTTCATGTCATCTTATTATTCAGTATTTATAACTTGCAAAGAAATGA
ATATCAGAGAGTGAGAGGAACTTGTTTATTGCAGCTTATAATGGTTACAAATAAAGCAATAGCATCACAA
ATTTCACAAATAAAGCATTTTTTTCACTGCATTCTAGTTGTGGTTTGTCCAAACTCATCAATGTATCTTA
TCATGTCTGGCTCTAGCTATCCCGCCCCTAACTCCGCCCATCCCGCCCCTAACTCCGCCCAGTTCCGCCC
ATTCTCCGCCCCATGGCTGACTAATTTTTTTTATTTATGCAGAGGCCGAGGCCGCCTCGGCCTCTGAGCT
ATTCCAGAAGTAGTGAGGAGGCTTTTTTGGAGGCCTAGGGACGTACCCAATTCGCCCTATAGTGAGTCGT
ATTACGCGCGCTCACTGGCCGTCGTTTTACAACGTCGTGACTGGGAAAACCCTGGCGTTACCCAACTTAA
TCGCCTTGCAGCACATCCCCCTTTCGCCAGCTGGCGTAATAGCGAAGAGGCCCGCACCGATCGCCCTTCC
CAACAGTTGCGCAGCCTGAATGGCGAATGGG
[124 nt withheld, positions 9132-9255]
C
[91 nt withheld, positions 9257-9347]
A
[49 nt withheld, positions 9349-9397]
CCTTTGACGTTGGAGTCCACGTTCTTT
[37 nt withheld, positions 9425-9461]
ACCCTATCTCGGTCTATTCTTTTGATTTATAAGGGATTTTGCCGATTTCGGCCTATTGGTTAAAAAATGA
GCTGATTTAACAAAAATTTAACGCGAATTTTAACAAAATATTAACGCTTACAATTTAGGTGGCACTTTTC
GGGGAAATGTGCGCGGAACCCCTATTTGTTTATTTTTCTAAATACATTCAAATATGTATCCGCTCATGAG
ACAATAACCCTGATAAATGCTTCAATAATATTGAAAAAGGAAGAGTATGAGTATTCAACATTTCCGTGTC
GCCCTTATTCCCTTTTTTGCGGCATTTTGCCTTCCTGTTTTTGCTCACCCAGAAACGCTGGTGAAAGTAA
AAGATGCTGAAGATCAGTTGGGTGCACGAGTGGGTTACATCGAACTGGATCTCAACAGCGGTAAGATCCT
TGAGAGTTTTCGCCCCGAAGAACGTTTTCCAATGATGAGCACTTTTAAAGTTCTGCTATGTGGCGCGGTA
TTATCCCGTATTGACGCCGGGCAAGAGCAACTCGGTCGCCGCATACACTATTCTCAGAATGACTTGGTTG
AGTACTCACCAGTCACAGAAAAGCATCTTACGGATGGCATGACAGTAAGAGAATTATGCAGTGCTGCCAT
AACCATGAGTGATAACACTGCGGCCAACTTACTTCTGACAACGATCGGAGGACCGAAGGAGCTAACCGCT
TTTTTGCACAACATGGGGGATCATGTAACTCGCCTTGATCGTTGGGAACCGGAGCTGAATGAAGCCATAC
CAAACGACGAGCGTGACACCACGATGCCTGTAGCAATGGCAACAACGTTGCGCAAACTATTAACTGGCGA
ACTACTTACTCTAGCTTCCCGGCAACAATTAATAGACTGGATGGAGGCGGATAAAGTTGCAGGACCACTT
CTGCGCTCGGCCCTTCCGGCTGGCTGGTTTATTGCTGATAAATCTGGAGCCGGTGAGCGTGGGTCTCGCG
GTATCATTGCAGCACTGGGGCCAGATGGTAAGCCCTCCCGTATCGTAGTTATCTACACGACGGGGAGTCA
GGCAACTATGGATGAACGAAATAGACAGATCGCTGAGATAGGTGCCTCACTGATTAAGCATTGGTAACTG
TCAGACCAAGTTTACTCATATATACTTTAGATTGATTTAAAACTTCATTTTTAATTTAAAAGGATCTAGG
TGAAGATCCTTTTTGATAATCTCATGACCAAAATCCCTTAACGTGAGTTTTCGTTCCACTGAGCGTCAGA
CCCCGTAGAAAAGATCAAAGGATCTTCTTGAGATCCTTTTTTTCTGCGCGTAATCTGCTGCTTGCAAACA
AAAAAACCACCGCTACCAGCGGTGGTTTGTTTGCCGGATCAAGAGCTACCAACTCTTTTTCCGAAGGTAA
CTGGCTTCAGCAGAGCGCAGATACCAAATACTGTTCTTCTAGTGTAGCCGTAGTTAGGCCACCACTTCAA
GAACTCTGTAGCACCGCCTACATACCTCGCTCTGCTAATCCTGTTACCAGTGGCTGCTGCCAGTGGCGAT
AAGTCGTGTCTTACCGGGTTGGACTCAAGACGATAGTTACCGGATAAGGCGCAGCGGTCGGGCTGAACGG
GGGGTTCGTGCACACAGCCCAGCTTGGAGCGAACGACCTACACCGAACTGAGATACCTACAGCGTGAGCT
ATGAGAAAGCGCCACGCTTCCCGAAGGGAGAAAGGCGGACAGGTATCCGGTAAGCGGCAGGGTCGGAACA
GGAGAGCGCACGAGGGAGCTTCCAGGGGGAAACGCCTGGTATCTTTATAGTCCTGTCGGGTTTCGCCACC
TCTGACTTGAGCGTCGATTTTTGTGATGCTCGTCAGGGGGGCGGAGCCTATGGAAAAACGCCAGCAACGC
GGCCTTTTTACGGTTCCTGGCCTTTTGCTGGCCTTTTGCTCACATGTTCTTTCCTGCGTTATCCCCTGAT
TCTGTGGATAACCGTATTACCGCCTTTGAGTGAGCTGATACCGCTCGCCGCAGCCGAACGACCGAGCGCA
GCGAGTCAGTGAGCGAGGAAGCGGAAGAGCGCCCAATACGCAAACCGCCTCTCCCCGCGCGTTGGCCGAT
TCATTAATGCAGCTGGCACGACAGGTTTCCCGACTGGAAAGCGGGCAGTGAGCGCAACGCAATTAATGTG
AGTTAGCTCACTCATTAGGCACCCCAGGCTTTACACTTTATGCTTCCGGCTCGTATGTTG
